Addgene plasmid #239361: pPOTv6-puro-3Ty:OsAID:3Ty (p5229)
Purpose: pPOTv6 based plasmid template for addition of Ty-epitope tagged Rice Auxin Inducible Degradation (AID) domain to genes in trypanosomes with selection using puromycin
Depositing lab: Mark Carrington. Depositing organization: University of Cambridge. Publication: An auxin-inducible degron system for trypanosomes. Alexandra Klein, Alice McDowell, Christian R S Reis, Rodrigo Pontes de Lima, Danielle M N Moura, Janaina de Freitas Nascimento, Osvaldo P de Melo Neto, Mark Carrington. bioRxiv 2025.06.17.660065 10.1101/2025.06.17.660065.
Backbone
  Vector backbone: pPOTv6-puro
  Backbone manufacturer: n/a
  Backbone size w/o insert (bp): 5928
  Total vector size (bp): 6139
  Vector type: bacterial
  Selectable markers: Puromycin
Growth in bacteria
  Bacterial resistance: Ampicillin, 100 μg/mL
  Growth temperature: 37°C
  Growth strain: NEB Stable
  Copy number: High Copy
Gene/Insert
  Gene/Insert name: Rice Auxin inducible degradation domain (alt name: AID)
  Species: Rice
  Insert size (bp): 711
  Promoter: none
  Tag / fusion protein: 3 x Ty epitope tag (N terminal on backbone); 3 x Ty epitope tag (C terminal on backbone)
  Cloning method: Restriction Enzyme; 5′ cloning site HindIII (not destroyed); 3′ cloning site BamHI (not destroyed)
  Sequencing primers: 5′ GCGATAGCTTAGCTATCAG; 3′ AGTGCACGTACACAGCGGC
Terms and licenses: Academic/Nonprofit Terms; Industry Terms: Not Available to Industry
How to cite: pPOTv6-puro-3Ty:OsAID:3Ty (p5229) was a gift from Mark Carrington (Addgene plasmid # 239361 ; http://n2t.net/addgene:239361 ; RRID:Addgene_239361)
