[The description below was written by a language model from this plasmid's Addgene catalogue record and pLannotate feature annotations shown in this document.]
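Description:
pPOTv6-puro-3Ty:OsAID:3Ty (p5229) is a 6.1 kb bacterial plasmid built on the pPOTv6-puro backbone. It is not an expression vector in its own right but a template for adding an auxin-inducible degron tag to genes in trypanosomes. In E. coli it is maintained at high copy through a ColE1/pUC-type origin and selected with ampicillin via the β-lactamase gene. The cloning-vector backbone also carries an f1 origin, lac promoter/operator remnants, a lacZα fragment, and flanking T7 and SP6 promoters, none of which are central to its use.

The payload is the auxin-inducible degradation (AID) domain from rice, which the feature annotation matches to the Oryza sativa Aux/IAA protein IAA11. It was cloned between HindIII and BamHI sites that remain intact, and it is flanked on both sides by backbone-encoded triple Ty epitope tags, so the tagged protein can be detected with anti-Ty antibodies. The record lists no promoter for the insert, which fits a tagging design in which the fusion depends on the target gene's own locus for expression.

The feature table shows two copies of the puromycin N-acetyltransferase gene (pac), one upstream and one downstream of the degron module. This layout would allow the tag to be paired with a resistance marker for either N- or C-terminal tagging, although the record does not spell out this logic. It also does not annotate the intergenic or RNA-processing sequences lying between these elements. Puromycin is the selection used in trypanosomes. The resulting fusion proteins are intended for auxin-dependent conditional depletion as part of an AID system for trypanosomes.
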