Features (pLannotate 1.2.2; 15 found; start..end, strand, type, name):
    171..767     +  CDS            pac: PUAC_STRAD - Protein predicted: Swiss-Prot protein existence level 4. Detoxification of puromycin. From Streptomyces alboniger.
   1269..1967    +  CDS            IAA11: IAA11_ORYSJ - Experimental evidence at transcript level: Swiss-Prot protein existence level 2. Aux/IAA proteins are short-lived transcriptional factors that function as repressors of early auxin response genes at low auxin concentrations. From Oryza sativa subsp. japonica (Rice).
   2472..3068    +  CDS            pac: PUAC_STRAD - Protein predicted: Swiss-Prot protein existence level 4. Detoxification of puromycin. From Streptomyces alboniger.
   3264..3282    -  promoter       SP6 promoter: promoter for bacteriophage SP6 RNA polymerase
   3324..3340    -  protein_bind   lac operator: The lac repressor binds to the lac operator to inhibit transcription in E. coli. This inhibition can be relieved by adding lactose or isopropyl-β-D-thiogalactopyranoside (IPTG). lac repressor encoded by lacI
   3348..3378    -  promoter       lac promoter: promoter for the E. coli lac operon
   3393..3414    -  protein_bind   CAP binding site: CAP binding activates transcription in the presence of cAMP. E. coli catabolite activator protein
   3427..3519    -  CDS            lacI (fragment): lac repressor; lacI; The lac repressor binds to the lac operator to inhibit transcription in E. coli. This inhibition can be relieved by adding lactose or isopropyl-β-D-thiogalactopyranoside (IPTG).
   3702..4290    -  rep_origin     ori: high-copy-number ColE1/pMB1/pBR322/pUC origin of replication
   4461..5321    -  CDS            AmpR: β-lactamase; bla; confers resistance to ampicillin, carbenicillin, and related antibiotics
   5322..5426    -  promoter       AmpR promoter: bla
   5453..5503    +  misc_feature   bom (fragment): basis of mobility region from pBR322
   5504..5959    -  rep_origin     f1 ori (sequence partly withheld): f1 bacteriophage origin of replication; arrow indicates direction of (+) strand synthesis
   5963..6120    -  CDS            lacZα (fragment): LacZα fragment of β-galactosidase; lacZ fragment
   6123..2       +  promoter       T7 promoter (across the origin): promoter for bacteriophage T7 RNA polymerase
>Addgene plasmid #239361 | pPOTv6-puro-3Ty:OsAID:3Ty (p5229) | addgene full sequence | sequence record 478802 | Addgene NGS Result
GGGCGAATTGGGCCCGTATAATGCAGACCTGCTGCAAGCTAGGGGCACAGCAAGGTCTTCTGAAATTCAT
GTTTTTTTTTTTTTTACTCTGCATTGCAGTCTCCGCTCTTATTTAGTTTTGCTTTACGTAAGGTCTCGTT
GCTGCCATAAAATAAGCTCTAGTGGAATTCATGACTGAATACAAGCCAACGGTTCGTCTTGCTACGCGAG
ACGATGTGCCGCGGGCCGTACGGACGCTGGCTGCTGCGTTCGCTGATTATCCCGCCACCCGACATACGGT
TGACCCAGATCGACACATTGAGCGAGTCACAGAACTTCAAGAGTTATTCTTAACACGGGTGGGCTTGGAC
ATTGGTAAGGTTTGGGTTGCGGACGATGGCGCGGCTGTTGCGGTGTGGACGACGCCAGAGTCAGTCGAAG
CGGGCGCAGTGTTTGCTGAGATCGGTCCCCGAATGGCGGAGCTTAGCGGGTCATGCCTCGCTGCACAACA
GCAGATGGAAGGTCTGTTGGCACCACATAGACCTAAGGAGCCGGCTTGGTTCTTAGCGACAGTTGGCGTC
AGTCCGGACCACCAAGGTAAGGGGCTGGGTTCAGCGGTTGTTCTTCCAGGAGTAGAGGCTGCGGAAAGGG
CAGGTGTGCCGGCGTTCCTTGAAACGTCTGCACCACGTAACCTTCCTTTTTACGAGAGATTGGGGTTTAC
AGTAACAGCAGATGTTGAAGTGCCTGAAGGGCCGAGGACATGGTGCATGACACGTAAGCCGGGAGCCTAA
CCATGGTGCCCATTTAGTTGGCCTTTCCCTTGTCTCGTGTCTTTTCCGTGGAAAGGTTCCCGGAGTAATC
TGATGGCACAGCAGGGAGGTGCGCCTGCAGGTTGGTTAGGAAGGGGGGATGATGTAAAAGAAGAAAATGG
GGGGATTCGAGCCCCACGCGTTGCTCAAGCTGTGTAGCGCAGGCGTTTCCTTACATATTTCTCTAACAGG
CACGGAAGCCTAACAAATACACTTGGCTTATTTTTTTGCCCCCTCATGTCTTGTACAAATATTTGCGATA
GCTTAGCTATCAGCCACATTAATCAAACAAGTATACCAACAAGCCCGAAAACAGAAACTCAACTGCAACG
GGTACCTATGGGTTCTGGTAGTGGTTCCGGTTCCGGTTCTGAGGTACACACAAACCAGGACCCACTGGAC
GGCTCCGAGGTGCATACCAATCAAGATCCGCTGGACGGCTCTGAAGTTCACACCAATCAAGATCCCTTGG
ATAAGCTTATGGCCGGCCTGGGCTTCGATGAGACAGAGCTGAGACTTGGACTTCCCGGCGCTGGCGAACT
GGCCGCTAGATCTTCTGGCAAGAGAGGCTTCGCCGAGACAATCGACCTGAAGCTGAAGCTGCAGCCTGCT
GCTCCAGCTGCTGTGTCTGGCGAAGAAGGCGCCCAAGAGGACAAAGAAGATGCCGACGCAGCCGCCGCTG
CCGCCGATGAGAAAATGAGCATGAAGAGAAGCGCCAGCCAGAGCAGCGTGGTCACAGCTGAACCCGATCC
TGACAAGCCCAGAGCACCTAAGGCTCAGGTTGTCGGATGGCCTCCTGTGCGGAGCTTCAGAAAGAATGTG
CTGGCCGAGAAGTGCAAGGCTGCCGCTCTGGTTAAGGTTTCCATGGATGGCGCCCCTTACCTGCGGAAGA
TCGACGTGGCCATGTACAAGAGCTACCCCGAGCTGAGCATGGCCTTCCAGAATATGTTCACCAGCTTCAC
CATCGGCAAGTGCGGCTCTCACCAGCAGCTGAAAGAGAGCAACAAGCTGCGGGACGACCTGGAATACGTG
CCCACCTACGAGGACAAGGACGGCGATTGGATGCTTGTGGGAGATGTGCCCTGGGAAATGTTCGTGGAAA
GCTGCAAGCGGCTGCGGATCATGAAGGGCTCTGAGGCCATTGGACTGGCCCCTAGAGCCGTGGAAAAGTG
CAAGTCTGGATCCGAGGTACATACAAATCAGGACCCCCTCGATGGTAGTGAAGTCCATACAAATCAGGAC
CCGCTGGATGGCTCAGAGGTTCATACGAACCAAGATCCTCTTGATGGATCAGGATCTGGATCAGGATCGG
GTAGTTAAGAGCTCCGCTGCGCTTAAATGTCTTTCATTATAATCAATGTATAACCTTTATGTAGTATTTC
AATCTATGCCGCTGTGTACGTGCACTGCGGTGCCTATCCTTCGGCATTAGAGAGTCACTGTTTGTGTAGA
TCGTAGCTGCATGTCTGACATCTGGTTCATTAGTGCCGTTTTGAGTCTGCACTGTTGTGCAACTTGATAT
TCATCACTGCACACCAACCGTGTGTTTCCTCCTTTGGGTGCACCCTTTAATCCTTGTCTTCTCCTTTTTT
GTCTCTTTCCCCCTCGAAAAGGTGTCAAACTACTGCCGCATAAACTACGGTTATCCCAAATTTAAGAGAA
AGCAATAAAGCATCAGCTAGCATGACTGAATACAAGCCAACGGTTCGTCTTGCTACGCGAGACGATGTGC
CGCGGGCCGTACGGACGCTGGCTGCTGCGTTCGCTGATTATCCCGCCACCCGACATACGGTTGACCCAGA
TCGACACATTGAGCGAGTCACAGAACTTCAAGAGTTATTCTTAACACGGGTGGGCTTGGACATTGGTAAG
GTTTGGGTTGCGGACGATGGCGCGGCTGTTGCGGTGTGGACGACGCCAGAGTCAGTCGAAGCGGGCGCAG
TGTTTGCTGAGATCGGTCCCCGAATGGCGGAGCTTAGCGGGTCACGCCTCGCTGCACAACAGCAGATGGA
AGGTCTGTTGGCACCACATAGACCTAAGGAGCCGGCTTGGTTCTTAGCGACAGTTGGCGTCAGTCCGGAC
CACCAAGGTAAGGGGCTGGGTTCAGCGGTTGTTCTTCCAGGAGTAGAGGCTGCGGAAAGGGCAGGTGTGC
CGGCGTTCCTTGAAACGTCTGCACCACGTAACCTTCCTTTTTACGAGAGATTGGGGTTTACAGTAACAGC
AGATGTTGAAGTGCCTGAAGGGCCGAGGACATGGTGCATGACACGTAAGCCGGGAGCCTAACTCGAGTGC
CCATTTAGTTGGCTTTTCCCTTGTCTCGTGTCTTTTCCGTGGAAAGGTTCCCGGAGTAATCTGATGGCAC
AGCAGGGAGGTGCGCCTGCAGGTTGGTTAGGAAGGGGGGATGATGTAAAAGAAGAAAATGGGGGGATTCG
AGCCCCGCACAGGTCTCTCAAATTGGATGCATAGCTTGAGTATTCTATAGTGTCACCTAAATAGCTTGGC
GTAATCATGGTCATAGCTGTTTCCTGTGTGAAATTGTTATCCGCTCACAATTCCACACAACATACGAGCC
GGAAGCATAAAGTGTAAAGCCTGGGGTGCCTAATGAGTGAGCTAACTCACATTAATTGCGTTGCGCTCAC
TGCCCGCTTTCCAGTCGGGAAACCTGTCGTGCCAGCTGCATTAATGAATCGGCCAACGCGCGGGGAGAGG
CGGTTTGCGTATTGGGCGCTCTTCCGCTTCCTCGCTCACTGACTCGCTGCGCTCGGTCGTTCGGCTGCGG
CGAGCGGTATCAGCTCACTCAAAGGCGGTAATACGGTTATCCACAGAATCAGGGGATAACGCAGGAAAGA
ACATGTGAGCAAAAGGCCAGCAAAAGGCCAGGAACCGTAAAAAGGCCGCGTTGCTGGCGTTTTTCCATAG
GCTCCGCCCCCCTGACGAGCATCACAAAAATCGACGCTCAAGTCAGAGGTGGCGAAACCCGACAGGACTA
TAAAGATACCAGGCGTTTCCCCCTGGAAGCTCCCTCGTGCGCTCTCCTGTTCCGACCCTGCCGCTTACCG
GATACCTGTCCGCCTTTCTCCCTTCGGGAAGCGTGGCGCTTTCTCATAGCTCACGCTGTAGGTATCTCAG
TTCGGTGTAGGTCGTTCGCTCCAAGCTGGGCTGTGTGCACGAACCCCCCGTTCAGCCCGACCGCTGCGCC
TTATCCGGTAACTATCGTCTTGAGTCCAACCCGGTAAGACACGACTTATCGCCACTGGCAGCAGCCACTG
GTAACAGGATTAGCAGAGCGAGGTATGTAGGCGGTGCTACAGAGTTCTTGAAGTGGTGGCCTAACTACGG
CTACACTAGAAGAACAGTATTTGGTATCTGCGCTCTGCTGAAGCCAGTTACCTTCGGAAAAAGAGTTGGT
AGCTCTTGATCCGGCAAACAAACCACCGCTGGTAGCGGTGGTTTTTTTGTTTGCAAGCAGCAGATTACGC
GCAGAAAAAAAGGATCTCAAGAAGATCCTTTGATCTTTTCTACGGGGTCTGACGCTCAGTGGAACGAAAA
CTCACGTTAAGGGATTTTGGTCATGAGATTATCAAAAAGGATCTTCACCTAGATCCTTTTAAATTAAAAA
TGAAGTTTTAAATCAATCTAAAGTATATATGAGTAAACTTGGTCTGACAGTTACCAATGCTTAATCAGTG
AGGCACCTATCTCAGCGATCTGTCTATTTCGTTCATCCATAGTTGCCTGACTCCCCGTCGTGTAGATAAT
TACGATACGGGAGGGCTTACCATCTGGCCCCAGTGCTGCAATGATACCGCGAGACCCACGCTCACCGGCT
CCAGATTTATCAGCAATAAACCAGCCAGCCGGAAGGGCCGAGCGCAGAAGTGGTCCTGCAACTTTATCCG
CCTCCATCCAGTCTATTAATTGTTGCCGGGAAGCTAGAGTAAGTAGTTCGCCAGTTAATAGTTTGCGCAA
CGTTGTTGCCATTGCTACAGGCATCGTGGTGTCACGCTCGTCGTTTGGTATGGCTTCATTCAGCTCCGGT
TCCCAACGATCAAGGCGAGTTACATGATCCCCCATGTTGTGCAAAAAAGCGGTTAGCTCCTTCGGTCCTC
CGATCGTTGTCAGAAGTAAGTTGGCCGCAGTGTTATCACTCATGGTTATGGCAGCACTGCATAATTCTCT
TACTGTCATGCCATCCGTAAGATGCTTTTCTGTGACTGGTGAGTACTCAACCAAGTCATTCTGAGAATAG
TGTATGCGGCGACCGAGTTGCTCTTGCCCGGCGTCAATACGGGATAATACCGCGCCACATAGCAGAACTT
TAAAAGTGCTCATCATTGGAAAACGTTCTTCGGGGCGAAAACTCTCAAGGATCTTACCGCTGTTGAGATC
CAGTTCGATGTAACCCACTCGTGCACCCAACTGATCTTCAGCATCTTTTACTTTCACCAGCGTTTCTGGG
TGAGCAAAAACAGGAAGGCAAAATGCCGCAAAAAAGGGAATAAGGGCGACACGGAAATGTTGAATACTCA
TACTCTTCCTTTTTCAATATTATTGAAGCATTTATCAGGGTTATTGTCTCATGAGCGGATACATATTTGA
ATGTATTTAGAAAAATAAACAAATAGGGGTTCCGCGCACATTTCCCCGAAAAGTGCCACCTGATGCGGTG
TGAAATACCGCACAGATGCGTAAGGAGAAAATACCGCATCAGGAAATTGTAAGCGTTAATATTTTGTTAA
AATTCGCGTTAAATTTTTGTTAAATCAGCTCATTTTTTAACCAATAGGCCGAAATCGGCAAAATCCCTTA
TAAATCAAAAGAATAGACCGAGATAGGGT
[37 nt withheld, positions 5630-5666]
AAAGAACGTGGACTCCAACGTCAAAGG
[49 nt withheld, positions 5694-5742]
T
[91 nt withheld, positions 5744-5834]
G
[98 nt withheld, positions 5836-5933]
ACTTAATGCGCCGCTACAGGGCGCGTCCATTCGCCATTCAGGCTGCGCAACTGTTGGGAAGGGCGATCGG
TGCGGGCCTCTTCGCTATTACGCCAGCTGGCGAAAGGGGGATGTGCTGCAAGGCGATTAAGTTGGGTAAC
GCCAGGGTTTTCCCAGTCACGACGTTGTAAAACGACGGCCAGTGAATTGTAATACGACTCACTATA
